>Addgene plasmid #232907 | pCnCre | addgene full sequence | sequence record 476310 | Addgene NGS Result
ATGTGAGCAAAAGGCCAGCAAAAGGCCAGGAACCGTAAAAAGGCCGCGTTGCTGGCGTTTTTCCATAGGC
TCCGCCCCCCTGACGAGCATCACAAAAATCGACGCTCAAGTCAGAGGTGGCGAAACCCGACAGGACTATA
AAGATACCAGGCGTTTCCCCCTGGAAGCTCCCTCGTGCGCTCTCCTGTTCCGACCCTGCCGCTTACCGGA
TACCTGTCCGCCTTTCTCCCTTCGGGAAGCGTGGCGCTTTCTCATAGCTCACGCTGTAGGTATCTCAGTT
CGGTGTAGGTCGTTCGCTCCAAGCTGGGCTGTGTGCACGAACCCCCCGTTCAGCCCGACCGCTGCGCCTT
ATCCGGTAACTATCGTCTTGAGTCCAACCCGGTAAGACACGACTTATCGCCACTGGCAGCAGCCACTGGT
AACAGGATTAGCAGAGCGAGGTATGTAGGCGGTGCTACAGAGTTCTTGAAGTGGTGGCCTAACTACGGCT
ACACTAGAAGGACAGTATTTGGTATCTGCGCTCTGCTGAAGCCAGTTACCTTCGGAAAAAGAGTTGGTAG
CTCTTGATCCGGCAAACAAACCACCGCTGGTAGCGGTGGTTTTTTTGTTTGCAAGCAGCAGATTACGCGC
AGAAAAAAAGGATCTCAAGAAGATCCTTTGATCTTTTCTACGGGGTCGACACGGATGGCCTTTTTGCGTT
TCTACAAACTCTTTTGTTTATTTTTCTAAATACATTCAAATATGTATCCGCTCATGAACAATAAAACTGT
CTGCTTACATAAAACATTGAAAAAGGAAGAGTATGAGTCCAAAGAGAAGAACACAGGCAGAGCGCGCAAT
GGAGACCCAGGGCAAGTTGATTGCAGCGGCCCTGGGGGTTTTACGGGAAAAAGGTTACGCGGGATTCCGG
ATCGCAGATGTGCCCGGTGCTGCAGGTGTCTCGAGAGGAGCGCAGAGCCATCATTTCCCGACAAAGCTTG
AGCTTCTGCTTGCCACTTTTGAATGGCTTTACGAACAGATCACCGAACGCAGTCGGGCTCGATTAGCGAA
ATTGAAGCCAGAGGATGACGTCATCCAGCAAATGCTGGACGACGCCGCCGAATTTTTCCTCGACGATGAC
TTCTCTATCAGCCTTGATTTGATTGTGGCTGCCGACCGGGATCCAGCGTTACGCGAGGGTATTCAGCGCA
CGGTAGAGAGGAATCGGTTTGTCGTCGAGGATATGTGGCTTGGTGTTCTGGTGAGCCGTGGTCTTTCGCG
TGATGATGCAGAAGATATCCTTTGGTTGATATTCAATTCGGTGCGTGGGCTTGCTGTTCGTAGCCTATGG
CAGAAGGACAAAGAACGCTTTGAGCGTGTCAGGAACTCGACACTCGAAATTGCGCGAGAGCGGTACGCGA
AATTCAAGCGCTAGCAAAAAACCCCTCAAGACCCGTTTAGAGGCCCCAAGGGGTTATGCTAGGCGGCCGC
AATGAGCTGTTGACAATTAATCATCGGCTCGTATAATGTGTGGAACAAACAGACAATCTGGTCTGTTTGT
ATTATAGAATTCGAGCTCGGTACCCGGGGATCCTCTAGAAATAATTTTGTTTAACTTTAAGAAGGAGATA
TACATATGTCCAATTTACTGACCGTACACCAAAATTTGCCTGCATTACCGGTCGATGCAACGAGTGATGA
GGTTCGCAAGAACCTGATGGACATGTTCAGGGATCGCCAGGCGTTTTCTGAGCATACCTGGAAAATGCTT
CTGTCCGTTTGCCGGTCGTGGGCGGCATGGTGCAAGTTGAATAACCGGAAATGGTTTCCCGCAGAACCTG
AAGATGTTCGCGATTATCTTCTATATCTTCAGGCGCGCGGTCTGGCAGTAAAAACTATCCAGCAACATTT
GGGCCAGCTAAACATGCTTCATCGTCGGTCCGGGCTGCCACGACCAAGTGACAGCAATGCTGTTTCACTG
GTTATGCGGCGGATCCGAAAAGAAAACGTTGATGCCGGTGAACGTGCAAAACAGGCTCTAGCGTTCGAAC
GCACTGATTTCGACCAGGTTCGTTCACTCATGGAAAATAGCGATCGCTGCCAGGATATACGTAATCTGGC
ATTTCTGGGGATTGCTTATAACACCCTGTTACGTATAGCCGAAATTGCCAGGATCAGGGTTAAAGATATC
TCACGTACTGACGGTGGGAGAATGTTAATCCATATTGGCAGAACGAAAACGCTGGTTAGCACCGCAGGTG
TAGAGAAGGCACTTAGCCTGGGGGTAACTAAACTGGTCGAGCGATGGATTTCCGTCTCTGGTGTAGCTGA
TGATCCGAATAACTACCTGTTTTGCCGGGTCAGAAAAAATGGTGTTGCCGCGCCATCTGCCACCAGCCAG
CTATCAACTCGCGCCCTGGAAGGGATTTTTGAAGCAACTCATCGATTGATTTACGGCGCTAAGGATGACT
CTGGTCAGAGATACCTGGCCTGGTCTGGACACAGTGCCCGTGTCGGAGCCGCGCGAGATATGGCCCGCGC
TGGAGTTTCAATACCGGAGATCATGCAAGCTGGTGGCTGGACCAATGTAAATATTGTCATGAACTATATC
CGTAACCTGGATAGTGAAACAGGGGCAATGGTGCGCCTGCTGGAAGATGGCGATTAGAAGCTTATTTAAA
TGGCTGTTTTGGCGGATGAGAGAAGATTTTCAGCCTGATACAGATTAAATCAGAACGCAGAAGCGGTCTG
ATAAAACAGAATTTGCCTGGCGGCAGTAGCGCGGTGGTCCCACCTGACCCCATGCCGAACTCAGAAGTGA
AACGCCGTAGCGCCGATGGTAGTGTGGGGTCTCCCCATGCGAGAGTAGGGAACTGCCAGGCATCAAATAA
AACGAAAGGCTCAGTCGAAAGACTGGGCCTTTCGTTTTATCTGTTGTTTGTCGGTGAACGCTCTCCTGAG
TAGGACAAATCCGCCGGGAGCGGATTTGAACGTTGCGAAGCAACGGCCCGGAGGGTGGCGGGCAGGACGC
CCGCCATAAACTGCCAGGCATCAAATTAAGCAGAAGGCCATCCTGACGGATGGCCTTTTTGCGTTTCTAC
AAACTCTTTTGTTTATTTTTCTAAATACATTCAAATATGTATCCGCTCATGAAGCGGCCGCTCATGACGA
ATAAATACCTGTGACGGAAGATCACTTCGCAGAATAAATAAATCCTGGTGTCCCTGTTGATACCGGGAAG
CCCTGGGCCAACTTTTGGCGAAAATGAGACGTTGATCGGCACGTAAGAGGTTCCAACTTTCACCATAATG
AAATAAGATCACTACCGGGCGTATTTTTTGAGTTATCGAGATTTTCAGGAGCTAAGGAAGCTAAAATGGA
GAAAAAAATCACTGGATATACCACCGTTGATATATCCCAATGGCATCGTAAAGAACATTTTGAGGCATTT
CAGTCAGTTGCTCAATGTACCTATAACCAGACCGTTCAGCTGGATATTACGGCCTTTTTAAAGACCGTAA
AGAAAAATAAGCACAAGTTTTATCCGGCCTTTATTCACATTCTTGCCCGCCTGATGAATGCTCATCCGGA
ATTCCGTATGGCAATGAAAGACGGTGAGCTGGTGATATGGGATAGTGTTCACCCTTGTTACACCGTTTTC
CATGAGCAAACTGAAACGTTTTCATCGCTCTGGAGTGAATACCACGACGATTTCCGGCAGTTTCTACACA
TATATTCGCAAGATGTGGCGTGTTACGGTGAAAACCTGGCCTATTTCCCTAAAGGGTTTATTGAGAATAT
GTTTTTCGTCTCAGCCAATCCCTGGGTGAGTTTCACCAGTTTTGATTTAAACGTGGCCAATATGGACAAC
TTCTTCGCCCCCGTTTTCACCATGGGCAAATATTATACGCAAGGCGACAAGGTGCTGATGCCGCTGGCGA
TTCAGGTTCATCATGCCGTTTGTGATGGCTTCCATGTCGGCAGAATGCTTAATGAATTACAACAGTACTG
CGATGAGTGGCAGGGCGGGGCGTAATTTTTTTAAGGCAGTTATTGGTGCCCTTAAACGCCTGGTTGCTAC
GCCTGAATAAGTGATAATAAGCGGATGAATGGCAGAAATTCGAAAGCAAATTCGACCCGGTCGTCGGTTC
AGGGCAGGGTCGTTAAATAGCCGCTTATGTCTATTGCTGGTTTACCGGTTTATTGACTACCGGAAGCAGT
GTGACCGTGTGCTTCTCAAATGCCTGAGGCCAGTTAA
Features (pLannotate 1.2.2; 16 found; start..end, strand, type, name):
     60..648     -  rep_origin     ori: high-copy-number ColE1/pMB1/pBR322/pUC origin of replication
    713..757     +  promoter       AmpR promoter (fragment): bla
    786..802     +  promoter       AmpR promoter (fragment): bla
    803..1414    +  CDS            CymR: cumate repressor (Mullick et al., 2006); cymR from Pseudomonas putida
   1415..1462    -  terminator     T7 terminator: transcription terminator for bacteriophage T7 RNA polymerase
   1480..1508    +  promoter       tac promoter: strong E. coli promoter; hybrid between the trp and lac UV5 promoters
   1514..1541    +  protein_bind   CuO: CymR-binding P2 operator sequence from the p-cmt operon of Pseudomonas putida (Mullick et al., 2006) CymR
   1547..1579    +  misc_feature   MCS (fragment): pUC18/19 multiple cloning site
   1586..1608    +  RBS            RBS: efficient ribosome binding site from bacteriophage T7 gene 10 (Olins and Rangwala, 1989)
   1616..2647    +  CDS            Cre: site-specific recombinase Cre is a site-specific recombinase from bacteriophage P1. Recombination occurs at loxP sequences.
   2745..2860    +  ncRNA          5S rRNA: Accession: RF00001 - 5S ribosomal RNA
   2864..2950    +  terminator     rrnB T1 terminator: Escherichia coli rrnB; transcription terminator T1 from the E. coli rrnB gene
   3042..3069    +  terminator     rrnB T2 terminator: transcription terminator T2 from the E. coli rrnB gene
   3088..3132    +  promoter       AmpR promoter (fragment): bla
   3253..3355    +  promoter       cat promoter: promoter of the E. coli cat gene encoding chloramphenicol acetyltransferase
   3356..4015    +  CDS            CmR: chloramphenicol acetyltransferase; cat; confers resistance to chloramphenicol
