[The description below was written by a language model from this plasmid's Addgene catalogue record and pLannotate feature annotations shown in this document.]
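Description:
pCnCre is a small (about 4.2 kb) bacterial expression plasmid built on the pLO3 backbone and designed to be introduced by electroporation into Cupriavidus necator for expression of Cre recombinase. It is propagated in E. coli through a high-copy ColE1/pUC-type origin and selected with chloramphenicol, conferred by a chloramphenicol acetyltransferase gene driven by its native cat promoter. The feature table shows no additional origin dedicated to replication in C. necator, and the record does not state how, or whether, the plasmid is stably maintained in that host.

The payload is a 1,032 bp Cre coding sequence from bacteriophage P1 (listed as synthetic), placed under a cumate-regulated hybrid promoter described as Ptac-cymO. In this arrangement the strong tac promoter is followed immediately by the CuO operator from the Pseudomonas putida p-cmt operon, then a short polylinker remnant and the efficient phage T7 gene 10 ribosome binding site. The plasmid also carries the matching repressor gene cymR, apparently expressed from fragments of the bla (AmpR) promoter and closed off by a T7 terminator. CymR binds CuO and holds Cre transcription off until cumate relieves repression. Downstream of Cre, an rrnB segment containing 5S rRNA sequence and the T1 and T2 terminators ends transcription.

The associated work concerns marker-free genome engineering of C. necator H16 by adapted lambda Red recombineering. In that context, inducible Cre would typically serve to excise loxP-flanked selection markers after integration, although the record does not spell out this step.
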