Addgene plasmid #232907: pCnCre
Purpose: Electroporation vector for expression of Cre recombinase in Cuprividus necator
Depositing lab: Anita Emmerstorfer-Augustin. Depositing organization: Technische Universitaet Graz. Publication: CnRed: Efficient, Marker-free Genome Engineering of Cupriavidus necator H16 by Adapted Lambda Red Recombineering. Arhar S, Pirchner J, Stolterfoht-Stock H, Reicher K, Kourist R, Emmerstorfer-Augustin A. ACS Synth Biol. 2025 Feb 24. doi: 10.1021/acssynbio.4c00757. PubMed 39989320.
Backbone
  Vector backbone: pLO3
  Vector type: Cre/Lox, Synthetic Biology
Growth in bacteria
  Bacterial resistance: Chloramphenicol, 25 μg/mL
  Growth temperature: 37°C
  Growth strain: DH5alpha
  Copy number: High Copy
Gene/Insert
  Gene/Insert name: Cre recombinase
  Species: Synthetic
  Insert size (bp): 1032
  Entrez Gene: cre (a.k.a. P1_gp003)
  Promoter: Ptac-cymO
  Cloning method: Gibson Cloning
  Sequencing primers: 5′ CGTGTCAGGAACTCGACACTC
Terms and licenses: Academic/Nonprofit Terms; Industry Terms: Not Available to Industry
How to cite: pCnCre was a gift from Anita Emmerstorfer-Augustin (Addgene plasmid # 232907 ; http://n2t.net/addgene:232907 ; RRID:Addgene_232907)
